Addgene plasmid #11625: pcDNA3 merlin 1-332
Depositing lab: Vijaya Ramesh. Publication: Analysis of molecular domains of epitope-tagged merlin isoforms in Cos-7 cells and primary rat Schwann cells. Xu L, Gonzalez-Agosti C, Beauchamp R, Pinney D, Sterner C, Ramesh V. Exp Cell Res. 1998 Jan 10. 238(1):231-40. 10.1006/excr.1997.3843 PubMed 9457076.
Backbone
  Vector backbone: pcDNA3/5'F
  Backbone size w/o insert (bp): 5500
  Vector type: Mammalian Expression
  Selectable markers: Neomycin (select with G418)
Growth in bacteria
  Bacterial resistance: Ampicillin, 100 μg/mL
  Growth temperature: 37°C
  Growth strain: DH5alpha
  Copy number: High Copy
Gene/Insert
  Gene/Insert name: merlin (alt name: NF2)
  Species: H. sapiens (human)
  Insert size (bp): 996
  Mutation: Amino-terminal half of merlin.
  Entrez Gene: NF2 (a.k.a. ACN, BANF, SCH, SWNV, merlin-1)
  Tag / fusion protein: Flag (N terminal on backbone)
  Cloning method: Restriction Enzyme; 5′ cloning site BamHI (not destroyed); 3′ cloning site EcoRI (not destroyed)
  Sequencing primers: 5′ T7
Terms and licenses: Academic/Nonprofit Terms; Industry Terms: Not Available to Industry
Depositor comments: Named pcDNA3/5'F-N21 (aa 1-332) in reference.
How to cite: pcDNA3 merlin 1-332 was a gift from Vijaya Ramesh (Addgene plasmid # 11625 ; http://n2t.net/addgene:11625 ; RRID:Addgene_11625)
