[The description below was written by a language model from this plasmid's Addgene catalogue record.]
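Description:
pcDNA3 merlin 1-332 is a mammalian expression plasmid built on pcDNA3/5'F, a derivative of pcDNA3 (about 5.5 kb without insert) that supplies an N-terminal FLAG epitope upstream of the cloning site. It is maintained in E. coli as a high-copy plasmid under ampicillin selection, and it carries a neomycin resistance marker so that transfected mammalian cells can be selected with G418. The record does not list the promoter explicitly. pcDNA3-family vectors normally drive the insert from the CMV immediate-early promoter, and the use of a T7 primer for 5′ sequencing fits the T7 promoter site that lies just upstream of the polylinker in that backbone.

The insert is a 996 bp fragment of human NF2, the neurofibromatosis 2 tumour suppressor gene encoding merlin. It was cloned between BamHI and EcoRI sites, both of which are retained. It encodes amino acids 1-332, the amino-terminal half of the protein, expressed in frame with the backbone FLAG tag. The truncated product can therefore be detected or immunoprecipitated with anti-FLAG antibodies independently of endogenous merlin. In the associated publication the construct is called pcDNA3/5'F-N21. That study analysed the molecular domains of epitope-tagged merlin isoforms in Cos-7 cells and primary rat Schwann cells. The plasmid is thus suited to transient or stable expression experiments that ask what the N-terminal half of merlin contributes to the protein's behaviour in cells, typically alongside full-length or other truncated merlin constructs. No feature table was provided, so the element positions and the exact tag junction cannot be confirmed from the record.
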