>Addgene plasmid #11625 | pcDNA3 merlin 1-332 | addgene partial sequence | sequence record 18358 | 11625 with BGHrev
TATAGAATAGGGCCCTCTAGATGCATGCTCGAGCGGCCGCCAGTGTGATGGATATCTGCAGAATTCCTAC
TGCTTTCTAGCCTTCTCCTCCCTGGCCTGGGCTTTCATCTGCTGAACTTCCAAAGAATCGGCTTTCCTTC
TCCTCATAAATAGATCATGGTTCCCGATACATAGCTGGAGAATCAGCTTATTAACACGAAGCTTTGAGGA
GTTAAACTTGAAGACATCAATTTTCTTATCCAGTGGTTTAATAGTAAACTCCTTGTCACTGTACGAGATG
TTTCGGATTTCATTCCACGGGAAGGAGATCTTGGGGGTCAGTCTGTTCTCAGGGTCATAAATGTGAAGCC
CCAGGGCATCCACTCCAAGCAGCAGCTCTGTGCCCTTTTTATTCCGGATTGCAAAGTAGTTCACACCGTA
CATCTCCAGGTCCTGAGCTATCTTCAGATATTCCATTTCAGCTTCATCCCTGGCTCGGCCTCGGTGCTCT
GCGTACCAAGCAGTAATTCTCTCCTCCCACATTTCCGGAGTCATCTGATACAGATTTATTACCCTTTTTG
GAAGCAATTCCTCTTGGGCCAAAAATCCCCGCTTGTGAACACTGGGGTCGTAGTCACCATACTTGGCCTG
GACGGCGTAAGAAGCCAGGAGCACAGAAGCCTCAGGAGGGCAGTAGATCTTTTCATCTAAAATCTGCTTC
TTTACCTGTAAGAAGAATAAATGTTGTGTGATCTCCTGAACCAGCTCCTCTTCAGCATTCTCAGGATAAA
ATTT
